Addgene plasmid #226659: pCMK188
Purpose: (Empty Backbone) pCB2.4 - pBR322 shuttle vector that replicates in E. coli and Synechococcus sp. PCC 7002, contains HIP1 site
Depositing lab: David Nielsen. Depositing organization: Arizona State University. Publication: Delivery of Novel Replicating Vectors to Synechococcus sp. PCC 7002 Via Natural Transformation of Plasmid Multimers. Kamoku C, Cooper C, Straub A, Miller N, Nielsen DR. Synthetic Biology and Engineering 2024, 2 (3), 10014 10.35534/sbe.2024.10014.
Backbone
  Vector backbone: pBR322, pCB2.4
  Backbone size (bp): 4195
  Vector type: Unspecified
Growth in bacteria
  Bacterial resistance: Kanamycin, 50 μg/mL
  Growth temperature: 37°C
  Growth strain: DH5alpha
  Copy number: Unknown
Terms and licenses: Academic/Nonprofit Terms; Industry Terms: Not Available to Industry
Depositor comments: Use Kanamycin 100 µg/mL in Synechococcus sp. PCC 7002 For increased transformation into PCC 7002, miniprep this plasmid from E.coli strain DHIP1. DHIP1 deposited under the following paper: Kamoku C, Nielsen DR. Highly Iterated Palindrome 1 (HIP1) sequence improves Synechococcus sp. PCC 7002 transformation efficiencies in a homology- and methylation-dependent manner. Published online September 10, 2024:2024.09.10.611283. doi:10.1101/2024.09.10.611283 Please visit https://doi.org/10.1101/2024.07.31.606084 for bioRxiv preprint.
How to cite: pCMK188 was a gift from David Nielsen (Addgene plasmid # 226659 ; http://n2t.net/addgene:226659 ; RRID:Addgene_226659)
