[The description below was written by a language model from this plasmid's Addgene catalogue record and pLannotate feature annotations shown in this document.]
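Description:
pCMK188 is an empty-backbone shuttle vector of 4,195 bp, built by joining pBR322-derived sequence to the cyanobacterial plasmid pCB2.4 so that it replicates in both E. coli and the cyanobacterium Synechococcus sp. PCC 7002. Replication in E. coli depends on a ColE1/pMB1-type origin, annotated near the start of the sequence. Replication in the cyanobacterium is attributed by the record to the pCB2.4 portion. The generated feature table leaves roughly 2.5 kb between the origin and the resistance cassette unannotated. The pCB2.4 sequence presumably lies in that region, but its replication elements are not identified in the record. Copy number is listed as unknown.

Selection in both hosts uses kanamycin resistance from the neo (nptII) aminoglycoside phosphotransferase gene, which is followed by a phage lambda t0 transcription terminator. A short fragment of the Tn5 transposase gene sits just upstream of neo. It is most likely residual Tn5 sequence carried along with the resistance cassette rather than a functional element, and the promoter driving neo is not annotated. The plasmid also carries a HIP1 (Highly Iterated Palindrome 1) site, whose position is not marked in the feature table. HIP1 is a short palindromic motif abundant in cyanobacterial genomes. According to the depositor's comments, transformation into PCC 7002 improves when the plasmid is prepared from an E. coli strain called DHIP1, and the associated work describes the HIP1 effect as dependent on homology and methylation.

No insert or expression cassette is present. The vector serves as a replicating chassis for adding genes of interest and for delivering self-replicating plasmids to PCC 7002 by natural transformation.
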