Features (pLannotate 1.2.2; 4 found; start..end, strand, type, name):
     42..630     +  rep_origin     ori: high-copy-number ColE1/pMB1/pBR322/pUC origin of replication
   3135..3239    +  CDS            tnpA (fragment): TN5P_ECOLX - Also known as tnp. Experimental evidence at protein level: Swiss-Prot protein existence level 1. Mediates transposition of transposon Tn5 by a 'cut and paste' mechanism. First, the monomeric transposase binds the 19 bp inverted DNA repeats flanking the transposon. Then, dimerization of the DNA- bound transposase creates a synaptic DNA complex. After nicking of the first DNA strand, excision of the transposon proceeds through a series of intermediates. The transposase then mediates the insertion of the transposon at a new site by strand transfer. The activity of the wild- type tran
   3271..4062    +  CDS            neo: KKA2_KLEPN - Also known as kan, nptII. Experimental evidence at protein level: Swiss-Prot protein existence level 1. Resistance to kanamycin, neomycin, paromomycin, ribostamycin, butirosin and gentamicin B. From Klebsiella pneumoniae.
   4088..4182    +  terminator     lambda t0 terminator: transcription terminator from phage lambda
>Addgene plasmid #226659 | pCMK188 | addgene full sequence | sequence record 455439 | Addgene NGS Result
CACTGAGCGTCAGACCCCGTAGAAAAGATCAAAGGATCTTCTTGAGATCCTTTTTTTCTGCGCGTAATCT
GCTGCTTGCAAACAAAAAAACCACCGCTACCAGCGGTGGTTTGTTTGCCGGATCAAGAGCTACCAACTCT
TTTTCCGAAGGTAACTGGCTTCAGCAGAGCGCAGATACCAAATACTGTCCTTCTAGTGTAGCCGTAGTTA
GGCCACCACTTCAAGAACTCTGTAGCACCGCCTACATACCTCGCTCTGCTAATCCTGTTACCAGTGGCTG
CTGCCAGTGGCGATAAGTCGTGTCTTACCGGGTTGGACTCAAGACGATAGTTACCGGATAAGGCGCAGCG
GTCGGGCTGAACGGGGGGTTCGTGCACACAGCCCAGCTTGGAGCGAACGACCTACACCGAACTGAGATAC
CTACAGCGTGAGCTATGAGAAAGCGCCACGCTTCCCGAAGGGAGAAAGGCGGACAGGTATCCGGTAAGCG
GCAGGGTCGGAACAGGAGAGCGCACGAGGGAGCTTCCAGGGGGAAACGCCTGGTATCTTTATAGTCCTGT
CGGGTTTCGCCACCTCTGACTTGAGCGTCGATTTTTGTGATGCTCGTCAGGGGGGCGGAGCCTATGGAAA
AACGCCAGCAACGCGGCCTTTTTACGGTTCCTGGCCTTTTGCTGGCCTTTTGCTCACATGTTCTTTCCTG
CGTTATCCCCTGATTCTGTGGATAACCGTATTACCGCCTTTGAGTGAGCTGGAGTTTCTGGTATTTTCTA
GCAGTATGCCTACATTTCCCCGTCCCCCTTGTGTTCATAGTCTGATTAGTTCACCTTGTCGGTTGTCAAG
GGCACGAAGTGGTGAACGAAGTGAACGCACCCTTGACTAACGACAAGGTGAACGGATTCTCTTTTGACAA
GGGGGACGGGCTTATGGGTTCTATTACTATACTTGAGGTGTTATATTTTCCAGGTGCTCTAAAAAATTAG
AATTTAATTGGCATCTTAGTCTATTTGGTGCTAAATTTAATAGGTATCTAATGTTCATTGCGAATTACCT
ATGCTTCAAAAAAGACTATCTGATGATGTTCCTCAGCCTAATGATTTTATCCGGGCTTTAATTAATGGTG
GTGTCTCGACTTCTGGTGATATGGACTCTTTATCTAAAAAGCGTTCTTTTACCATTGAATTTACTAATTA
TGCTTTTATTCAAGCAATAGTAAATCTTCAGTCCCCTGAATCTTCTATTAATGCAAATAAGGTTCTTAAT
TACTGTTTGCGATTTTATATTGAATATCTTCAGGATTCTTTACCTGATAAGGATTTGAATAAGTTAGTTG
ACGCTTATGATAAAGCTTATCAAGCTTTAATTGATGAAGAATTGCCTGGTCTAAATGAGGGTTTTGACTT
TTTAAAGGGGCGGCGTTCTAATGTCTAAATATCAAGTTCTTTACGTTACTAAATCTGAGTTTCAAGATAG
AATTACTGGGCGGTTAGTTCAAAGTTTAAAGGTCCAATACGCTAGTCCTGATGCGGTTAATACTGATAAT
GCAAAGGGGCTTCCTGCTTTGACTGTTCCGGCTGAATTTTCTCTCTGGTCACAGTTTCGGCAAGTTCCGG
GGGCTTATGACTTGGAATTTGCGTCAATACCTGACGGGCGGGGTCGTCCTCAACAGACAATTACTGGGGT
TAAGCTCCAAGCTTGATGCTATTTCCTTTGGGCATTAACAACAAAAAAATAGGCTCCCTTTGCGAATTAC
CAGTTCTGAGGGGGCCTTTCTTCAAACAAATATTAAATACTCATTATGACTTTATCACTAGACTCGGTTG
CCCTGGTAGGCAAAACCCCATTTGGTAACACGGGGTTGAAATGCCAAGAGCTTAAACCTGATGGAAGCTG
GTTACCTAGCAGGGGGCGAAATATGCTTCTCGATGGGGGTCAACACGAGGTGGCGATCCACTGGATTCAA
GGGACTTTCCTGATTAATTCCGGGGTGACAGGGGAAGCTGAGTTGGTGCCACTCCAGGTTAAGCAGTTGG
CGCAGTATGTAGCCAATGCCACTAGGGAAACTTTGGAGTATTGTCCGGGGGTTGGATTGCCAAGGGGTAT
CTATTGGGAACATTCTGCGAGGTTTGGTTGTGGCTCTATTCTGGCTTGGCACTATGAAAGCAATGGGTTT
TGGCGGGTCTTTCTCTCGATTCCGGGTCAGGTATGTGAGCGGTTGGGCCTGATGGAAAGTGCTCGATTAG
TCACGGGGTTAAAATGCCATTTTGGTTTTGCGGCTACCAGGGTTGATGCCAAGGTTCGTGTTTCGTCTTG
GATTCTCACTCCTCAGCAGGCATATCAGGAAGGAATACAGGGAAACTTATCGAGGGTGTTTGATGTCAGT
GAGCAAACTAGTACAGTCAAGGGTTATACCAGTATGACAGCGTATTTCGGTTCTAAGGGTAGTAATGCTA
GAACTAGAATATATGACCCGTATCATAATCACGGGGTTATCGGTGGCACGGATATTGAGGCAGAATTGAA
AGATGAGAAAGCAAAAGAGTTTGTTAACGTCTTGGCTGACTTATACCAAACTGCGGTAGACGAAAAAGAT
TTTTCGGTATGTGAACAATATGTAGCGGGGTGTGCTGTTGGGCAAGTTGACTTTTTAGATAGAAGTACAG
GTAAGCGGGCTAGTCGGTGTGAGCGTTGCTCCTGGTGGCAGTTGGTTCTTGATACTGTGGGGACTCCGTG
CCGGGTTGTTGGGGCAAAAGAAACTACCAGTCTGATTAACACAGCGGCGTGGGCAGTGTCGCAAGTAGTT
CCCGCTTTGGCGGCGTTAAAGCGGTTGACCGGTGGCGAAAATTTAATGTCTTGGCTGTCAGTACAAATTA
ATAAAGTCGATAATTTATCAGGCGGTATGCGACAAAAAGTTAATCAGGCAAAAATTGACGGTTTTACTTT
TAATCAAGTGGTGCGGTTAGCAACTTGTGCCTAGTGGTGGTGTGCCGCCGTCACGAAGTAGGCGTGCTAT
TTTTTCAGGTCTAAACTAATTTAATAAGTATTTTGTTATTTATTAGTTTTAGTAATAAAATATCAAAACT
ATTAGTCAAATTTGGGGCAGTTTTCCCTTTGATGAACGAAAACTCACGGACGTCGGAATTGCCAGCTGGG
GCGCCCTCTGGTAAGGTTGGGAAGCCCTGCAAAGTAAACTGGATGGCTTTCTTGCCGCCAAGGATCTGAT
GGCGCAGGGGATCATGATCTGATCAAGAGACAGGATGAGGATCGTTTCGCATGATTGAACAAGATGGATT
GCACGCAGGTTCTCCGGCCGCTTGGGTGGAGAGGCTATTCGGCTATGACTGGGCACAACAGACAATCGGC
TGCTCTGATGCCGCCGTGTTCCGGCTGTCAGCGCAGGGGCGCCCGGTTCTTTTTGTCAAGACCGACCTGT
CCGGTGCCCTGAATGAACTGCAGGACGAGGCAGCGCGGCTATCGTGGCTGGCCACGACGGGCGTTCCTTG
CGCAGCTGTGCTCGACGTTGTCACTGAAGCGGGAAGGGACTGGCTGCTATTGGGCGAAGTGCCGGGGCAG
GATCTCCTGTCATCTCACCTTGCTCCTGCAGAGAAAGTATCCATCATGGCTGATGCAATGCGGCGGCTGC
ATACGCTTGATCCGGCTACCTGCCCATTCGACCACCAAGCGAAACATCGCATCGAGCGAGCACGTACTCG
GATGGAAGCCGGTCTTGTCGATCAGGATGATCTGGACGAAGAGCATCAGGGGCTCGCGCCAGCCGAACTG
TTCGCCAGGCTCAAGGCGCGCATGCCCGACGGCGAGGATCTCGTCGTGACCCATGGCGATGCCTGCTTGC
CGAATATCATGGTGGAAAATGGCCGCTTTTCTGGATTCATCGACTGTGGCCGGCTGGGTGTGGCGGACCG
CTATCAGGACATAGCGTTGGCTACCCGTGATATTGCTGAAGAGCTTGGCGGCGAATGGGCTGACCGCTTC
CTCGTGCTTTACGGTATCGCCGCTCCCGATTCGCAGCGCATCGCCTTCTATCGCCTTCTTGACGAGTTCT
TCTGAGCGGGACTCTGGCGATCGCTTGGACTCCTGTTGATAGATCCAGTAATGACCTCAGAACTCCATCT
GGATTTGTTCAGAACGCTCGGTTGCCGCCGGGCGTTTTTTATTGGTGAGAATCCAAGCACTAGTC
